Addgene plasmid #188266: nPPARg429-gs10-NLS-VPR
Purpose: Plasmid ensures constitutive expression of the N-terminal fragment of split PPARgamma (aa 200-429), fused to the VPR activation domain, a flexible GS linker and the SV40 NLS signal at the C-terminus
Depositing lab: Roman Jerala. Depositing organization: National Institute of Chemistry. Publication: Chemically inducible split protein regulators for mammalian cells. Rihtar E, Lebar T, Lainscek D, Kores K, Lesnik S, Bren U, Jerala R. Nat Chem Biol. 2022 Sep 26. doi: 10.1038/s41589-022-01136-x. PubMed 36163385.
Backbone
  Vector backbone: pcDNA3
  Vector type: Mammalian Expression
Growth in bacteria
  Bacterial resistance: Ampicillin, 100 μg/mL
  Growth temperature: 37°C
  Growth strain: DH5alpha
  Copy number: High Copy
Gene/Insert
  Gene/Insert name: nPPARg429
  Species: H. sapiens (human)
  Entrez Gene: PPARG (a.k.a. CIMT1, GLM1, NR1C3, PPARG1, PPARG2, PPARG5, PPARgamma)
  Cloning method: Gibson Cloning
Terms and licenses: Academic/Nonprofit Terms; Industry Terms: Not Available to Industry
How to cite: nPPARg429-gs10-NLS-VPR was a gift from Roman Jerala (Addgene plasmid # 188266 ; http://n2t.net/addgene:188266 ; RRID:Addgene_188266)
