[The description below was written by a language model from this plasmid's Addgene catalogue record and pLannotate feature annotations shown in this document.]
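Description:
nPPARg429-gs10-NLS-VPR is a mammalian expression plasmid built on the pcDNA3 backbone (about 7.8 kb by the sequenced record). It is maintained in E. coli through a high-copy ColE1/pUC-type origin and selected with ampicillin via the β-lactamase gene. The backbone also carries an f1 phage origin and an SV40 early promoter driving a neomycin phosphotransferase cassette with an SV40 polyadenylation signal, which could in principle allow G418 selection of transfected mammalian cells. Small annotated fragments such as the lac promoter/operator region, a lacI piece, a ble fragment and a short HIV-1 LTR match appear to be backbone remnants or incidental annotation hits rather than functional parts.

The payload is a single fusion open reading frame transcribed constitutively from the CMV immediate-early enhancer and promoter and terminated by the bovine growth hormone polyadenylation signal, with T7 and SP6 promoters flanking the insert. The fusion begins with the N-terminal fragment of a split human PPARγ (recorded as residues 200–429), followed by a flexible glycine-serine linker, the SV40 large T antigen nuclear localization signal, and the tripartite VPR transcriptional activator. VPR shows up in the feature table as a short VP16-derived repeat match, a RELA (p65) fragment and the Epstein-Barr virus Rta activation domain. The construct name and feature order place the NLS and VPR downstream of the PPARγ fragment.

According to the record, this plasmid supplies one half of a chemically inducible split-protein regulator for mammalian cells. Presumably the activation domain is recruited when the PPARγ fragment reassembles with its complementary C-terminal half, which would be provided on a separate construct; the record itself does not name the partner or the inducing ligand.
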