Features (pLannotate 1.2.2; 25 found; start..end, strand, type, name):
     38..90      -  misc_feature   bom (fragment): basis of mobility region from pBR322
    245..624     +  enhancer       CMV enhancer: human cytomegalovirus immediate early enhancer
    625..828     +  promoter       CMV promoter: human cytomegalovirus (CMV) immediate early promoter
    824..857     +  LTR            5' LTR (truncated) (fragment): truncated 5' long terminal repeat (LTR) from HIV-1
    873..891     +  promoter       T7 promoter: promoter for bacteriophage T7 RNA polymerase
    975..1652    +  CDS            PPARG (fragment): PPARG_HUMAN - Also known as NR1C3. Experimental evidence at protein level: Swiss-Prot protein existence level 1. (Microbial infection) Upon treatment with M.tuberculosis or its lipoprotein LpqH, phosphorylation of MAPK p38 and IL-6 production are modulated, probably via this protein. From Homo sapiens (Human).
   1686..1706    +  CDS            SV40 NLS: nuclear localization signal of SV40 (simian virus 40) large T antigen
   1851..1867    +  CDS            VP96 (fragment): 6 tandem repeats of the minimal activation domain of herpes simplex virus VP16 (Cheng et al., 2013)
   1926..2705    +  CDS            RELA (fragment): TF65_HUMAN - Also known as NFKB3. Experimental evidence at protein level: Swiss-Prot protein existence level 1. NF-kappa-B is a pleiotropic transcription factor present in almost all cell types and is the endpoint of a series of signal transduction events that are initiated by a vast array of stimuli related to many biological processes such as inflammation, immunity, differentiation, cell growth, tumorigenesis and apoptosis. NF-kappa-B is a homo- or heterodimeric complex formed by the Rel-like domain- containing proteins RELA/p65, RELB, NFKB1/p105, NFKB1/p50, REL and NFKB2/p52. The heterodime
   2724..3293    +  CDS            Rta AD: transcriptional activation domain from the human herpesvirus 4 (Epstein-Barr virus) replication and transcription activator Rta/BRLF1 (Hardwick et al., 1992; Chavez et al., 2015)
   3330..3348    -  promoter       SP6 promoter: promoter for bacteriophage SP6 RNA polymerase
   3374..3598    +  polyA_signal   bGH poly(A) signal: bovine growth hormone polyadenylation signal
   3602..3623    +  promoter       SV40 promoter (fragment): SV40 enhancer and early promoter
   3644..4072    +  rep_origin     f1 ori (sequence partly withheld): f1 bacteriophage origin of replication; arrow indicates direction of (+) strand synthesis
   4086..4415    +  promoter       SV40 promoter: SV40 enhancer and early promoter
   4482..5273    +  CDS            neo: KKA2_KLEPN - Also known as kan, nptII. Experimental evidence at protein level: Swiss-Prot protein existence level 1. Resistance to kanamycin, neomycin, paromomycin, ribostamycin, butirosin and gentamicin B. From Klebsiella pneumoniae.
   5297..5455    +  CDS            ble (fragment): BLE_KLEPN - Experimental evidence at protein level: Swiss-Prot protein existence level 1. Binding protein with a strong affinity to the bleomycin family of antibiotics. Binds to CL990; an antimitotic-antibiotic compound. From Klebsiella pneumoniae.
   5450..5571    +  polyA_signal   SV40 poly(A) signal: SV40 polyadenylation signal
   5644..5660    -  protein_bind   lac operator: The lac repressor binds to the lac operator to inhibit transcription in E. coli. This inhibition can be relieved by adding lactose or isopropyl-β-D-thiogalactopyranoside (IPTG). lac repressor encoded by lacI
   5668..5698    -  promoter       lac promoter: promoter for the E. coli lac operon
   5713..5734    -  protein_bind   CAP binding site: CAP binding activates transcription in the presence of cAMP. E. coli catabolite activator protein
   5747..5839    -  CDS            lacI (fragment): lac repressor; lacI; The lac repressor binds to the lac operator to inhibit transcription in E. coli. This inhibition can be relieved by adding lactose or isopropyl-β-D-thiogalactopyranoside (IPTG).
   6022..6610    -  rep_origin     ori: high-copy-number ColE1/pMB1/pBR322/pUC origin of replication
   6781..7641    -  CDS            AmpR: β-lactamase; bla; confers resistance to ampicillin, carbenicillin, and related antibiotics
   7642..7746    -  promoter       AmpR promoter: bla
>Addgene plasmid #188266 | nPPARg429-gs10-NLS-VPR | addgene full sequence | sequence record 374531 | Addgene NGS Result
ACCTGACGTCGACGGATCGGGAGATCTCCCGATCCCCTATGGTGCACTCTCAGTACAATCTGCTCTGATG
CCGCATAGTTAAGCCAGTATCTGCTCCCTGCTTGTGTGTTGGAGGTCGCTGAGTAGTGCGCGAGCAAAAT
TTAAGCTACAACAAGGCAAGGCTTGACCGACAATTGCATGAAGAATCTGCTTAGGGTTAGGCGTTTTGCG
CTGCTTCGCGATGTACGGGCCAGATATACGCGTTGACATTGATTATTGACTAGTTATTAATAGTAATCAA
TTACGGGGTCATTAGTTCATAGCCCATATATGGAGTTCCGCGTTACATAACTTACGGTAAATGGCCCGCC
TGGCTGACCGCCCAACGACCCCCGCCCATTGACGTCAATAATGACGTATGTTCCCATAGTAACGCCAATA
GGGACTTTCCATTGACGTCAATGGGTGGAGTATTTACGGTAAACTGCCCACTTGGCAGTACATCAAGTGT
ATCATATGCCAAGTACGCCCCCTATTGACGTCAATGACGGTAAATGGCCCGCCTGGCATTATGCCCAGTA
CATGACCTTATGGGACTTTCCTACTTGGCAGTACATCTACGTATTAGTCATCGCTATTACCATGGTGATG
CGGTTTTGGCAGTACATCAATGGGCGTGGATAGCGGTTTGACTCACGGGGATTTCCAAGTCTCCACCCCA
TTGACGTCAATGGGAGTTTGTTTTGGCACCAAAATCAACGGGACTTTCCAAAATGTCGTAACAACTCCGC
CCCATTGACGCAAATGGGCGGTAGGCGTGTACGGTGGGAGGTCTATATAAGCAGAGCTCTCTGGCTAACT
AGAGAACCCACTGCTTACTGGCTTATCGAAATTAATACGACTCACTATAGGGAGACCCAAGCTTAGTACC
GAGCTCGGATCCACTAGTAACGGCCGCCAGTGTGCTGGAATTCGCCACCATGGGCAGCCACATGTTGAAT
CCTGAAAGCGCTGATTTGCGCGCACTTGCTAAACATCTCTACGATTCTTATATCAAATCATTCCCCTTGA
CCAAAGCAAAAGCGAGAGCTATACTTACCGGTAAGACAACGGATAAGTCCCCATTCGTTATTTATGACAT
GAATTCACTTATGATGGGTGAAGATAAGATAAAATTCAAACATATAACTCCTCTCCAAGAGCAATCAAAG
GAAGTTGCGATTAGAATCTTCCAGGGCTGTCAATTCAGAAGCGTAGAAGCGGTCCAGGAGATTACGGAGT
ATGCAAAATCTATCCCCGGCTTTGTCAACCTCGACCTTAACGACCAAGTCACTCTTCTTAAATACGGGGT
ACACGAAATTATATACACCATGCTTGCGTCCCTGATGAACAAAGACGGTGTGCTGATTAGTGAAGGTCAG
GGGTTTATGACGCGGGAATTCCTTAAGAGTCTTAGAAAACCTTTCGGGGACTTTATGGAGCCAAAGTTCG
AGTTTGCAGTGAAATTTAATGCACTGGAACTCGACGACTCTGACCTGGCTATATTCATAGCCGTTATTAT
TCTCAGCGGAGACCGGCCTGGACTCCTCAACGTGAAGCCGATTGAGGACATACAGGATAACCTGCTCCAA
GCCCTTGAGCTGCAACTGAAGCTCAATCACCCCGAATCTAGCGGCGGCTCTGGCGGCGGCTCCGGAGGCT
CTGATCCAAAAAAGAAGAGAAAGGTAGAGGCCAGCGGTTCGGGACGGGCTGACGCATTGGACGATTTTGA
TCTGGATATGCTGGGAAGTGACGCCCTCGATGATTTTGACCTTGACATGCTTGGTTCGGATGCCCTTGAT
GACTTTGACCTCGACATGCTCGGCAGTGACGCCCTTGATGATTTCGACCTGGACATGCTGATTAACACTA
GTGGCGGCTCTGGCGGCGGCTCCGGAGGCTCTAGCCAGTACCTGCCCGACACCGACGACAGGCACCGGAT
CGAGGAAAAGCGGAAGCGGACCTACGAGACATTCAAGAGCATCATGAAGAAGTCCCCCTTCAGCGGCCCC
ACCGACCCTAGACCTCCACCTAGAAGAATCGCCGTGCCCAGCAGATCCAGCGCCAGCGTGCCAAAACCTG
CCCCCCAGCCTTACCCCTTCACCAGCAGCCTGAGCACCATCAACTACGACGAGTTCCCTACCATGGTGTT
CCCCAGCGGCCAGATCTCTCAGGCCTCTGCTCTGGCTCCAGCCCCTCCTCAGGTGCTGCCTCAGGCTCCT
GCTCCTGCACCAGCTCCAGCCATGGTGTCTGCACTGGCTCAGGCACCAGCACCCGTGCCTGTGCTGGCTC
CTGGACCTCCACAGGCTGTGGCTCCACCAGCCCCTAAACCTACACAGGCCGGCGAGGGCACACTGTCTGA
AGCTCTGCTGCAGCTGCAGTTCGACGACGAGGATCTGGGAGCCCTGCTGGGAAACAGCACCGATCCTGCC
GTGTTCACCGACCTGGCCAGCGTGGACAACAGCGAGTTCCAGCAGCTGCTGAACCAGGGCATCCCTGTGG
CCCCTCACACCACCGAGCCCATGCTGATGGAATACCCCGAGGCCATCACCCGGCTCGTGACAGGCGCTCA
GAGGCCTCCTGATCCAGCTCCTGCCCCTCTGGGAGCACCAGGCCTGCCTAATGGACTGCTGTCTGGCGAC
GAGGACTTCAGCTCTATCGCCGATATGGATTTCTCAGCCTTGCTGGGCTCTGGCAGCGGCAGCCGGGATT
CCAGGGAAGGGATGTTTTTGCCGAAGCCTGAGGCCGGCTCCGCTATTAGTGACGTGTTTGAGGGCCGCGA
GGTGTGCCAGCCAAAACGAATCCGGCCATTTCATCCTCCAGGAAGTCCATGGGCCAACCGCCCACTCCCC
GCCAGCCTCGCACCAACACCAACCGGTCCAGTACATGAGCCAGTCGGGTCACTGACCCCGGCACCAGTCC
CTCAGCCACTGGACCCAGCGCCCGCAGTGACTCCCGAGGCCAGTCACCTGTTGGAGGACCCCGATGAAGA
GACGAGCCAGGCTGTCAAAGCCCTTCGGGAGATGGCCGATACTGTGATTCCCCAGAAGGAAGAGGCTGCA
ATCTGTGGCCAAATGGACCTTTCCCATCCGCCCCCAAGGGGCCATCTGGATGAGCTGACAACCACACTTG
AGTCCATGACCGAGGATCTGAACCTGGACTCACCCCTGACCCCGGAATTGAACGAGATTCTGGATACCTT
CCTGAACGACGAGTGCCTCTTGCATGCCATGCATATCAGCACAGGACTGTCCATCTTCGACACATCTCTG
TTTGACACATACAGGTATATCTAATCTAGAGGGCCCTATTCTATAGTGTCACCTAAATGCTAGAGCTCGC
TGATCAGCCTCGACTGTGCCTTCTAGTTGCCAGCCATCTGTTGTTTGCCCCTCCCCCGTGCCTTCCTTGA
CCCTGGAAGGTGCCACTCCCACTGTCCTTTCCTAATAAAATGAGGAAATTGCATCGCATTGTCTGAGTAG
GTGTCATTCTATTCTGGGGGGTGGGGTGGGGCAGGACAGCAAGGGGGAGGATTGGGAAGACAATAGCAGG
CATGCTGGGGATGCGGTGGGCTCTATGGCTTCTGAGGCGGAAAGAACCAGCTGGGGCTCTAGGGGGTATC
CCC
[124 nt withheld, positions 3644-3767]
C
[91 nt withheld, positions 3769-3859]
A
[49 nt withheld, positions 3861-3909]
CTTTTGACGTTGGAGTCCACGTTCTTT
[37 nt withheld, positions 3937-3973]
ACCCTATCTCGGTCTATTCTTTTGATTTATAAGGGATTTTGCCGATTTCGGCCTATTGGTTAAAAAATGA
GCTGATTTAACAAAAATTTAACGCGAATTAATTCTGTGGAATGTGTGTCAGTTAGGGTGTGGAAAGTCCC
CAGGCTCCCCAGCAGGCAGAAGTATGCAAAGCATGCATCTCAATTAGTCAGCAACCAGGTGTGGAAAGTC
CCCAGGCTCCCCAGCAGGCAGAAGTATGCAAAGCATGCATCTCAATTAGTCAGCAACCATAGTCCCGCCC
CTAACTCCGCCCATCCCGCCCCTAACTCCGCCCAGTTCCGCCCATTCTCCGCCCCATGGCTGACTAATTT
TTTTTATTTATGCAGAGGCCGAGGCCGCCTCTGCCTCTGAGCTATTCCAGAAGTAGTGAGGAGGCTTTTT
TGGAGGCCTAGGCTTTTGCAAAAAGCTCCCGGGAGCTTGTATATCCATTTTCGGATCTGATCAAGAGACA
GGATGAGGATCGTTTCGCATGATTGAACAAGATGGATTGCACGCAGGTTCTCCGGCCGCTTGGGTGGAGA
GGCTATTCGGCTATGACTGGGCACAACAGACAATCGGCTGCTCTGATGCCGCCGTGTTCCGGCTGTCAGC
GCAGGGGCGCCCGGTTCTTTTTGTCAAGACCGACCTGTCCGGTGCCCTGAATGAACTGCAGGACGAGGCA
GCGCGGCTATCGTGGCTGGCCACGACGGGCGTTCCTTGCGCAGCTGTGCTCGACGTTGTCACTGAAGCGG
GAAGGGACTGGCTGCTATTGGGCGAAGTGCCGGGGCAGGATCTCCTGTCATCTCACCTTGCTCCTGCCGA
GAAAGTATCCATCATGGCTGATGCAATGCGGCGGCTGCATACGCTTGATCCGGCTACCTGCCCATTCGAC
CACCAAGCGAAACATCGCATCGAGCGAGCACGTACTCGGATGGAAGCCGGTCTTGTCGATCAGGATGATC
TGGACGAAGAGCATCAGGGGCTCGCGCCAGCCGAACTGTTCGCCAGGCTCAAGGCGCGCATGCCCGACGG
CGAGGATCTCGTCGTGACCCATGGCGATGCCTGCTTGCCGAATATCATGGTGGAAAATGGCCGCTTTTCT
GGATTCATCGACTGTGGCCGGCTGGGTGTGGCGGACCGCTATCAGGACATAGCGTTGGCTACCCGTGATA
TTGCTGAAGAGCTTGGCGGCGAATGGGCTGACCGCTTCCTCGTGCTTTACGGTATCGCCGCTCCCGATTC
GCAGCGCATCGCCTTCTATCGCCTTCTTGACGAGTTCTTCTGAGCGGGACTCTGGGGTTCGAAATGACCG
ACCAAGCGACGCCCAACCTGCCATCACGAGATTTCGATTCCACCGCCGCCTTCTATGAAAGGTTGGGCTT
CGGAATCGTTTTCCGGGACGCCGGCTGGATGATCCTCCAGCGCGGGGATCTCATGCTGGAGTTCTTCGCC
CACCCCAACTTGTTTATTGCAGCTTATAATGGTTACAAATAAAGCAATAGCATCACAAATTTCACAAATA
AAGCATTTTTTTCACTGCATTCTAGTTGTGGTTTGTCCAAACTCATCAATGTATCTTATCATGTCTGTAT
ACCGTCGACCTCTAGCTAGAGCTTGGCGTAATCATGGTCATAGCTGTTTCCTGTGTGAAATTGTTATCCG
CTCACAATTCCACACAACATACGAGCCGGAAGCATAAAGTGTAAAGCCTGGGGTGCCTAATGAGTGAGCT
AACTCACATTAATTGCGTTGCGCTCACTGCCCGCTTTCCAGTCGGGAAACCTGTCGTGCCAGCTGCATTA
ATGAATCGGCCAACGCGCGGGGAGAGGCGGTTTGCGTATTGGGCGCTCTTCCGCTTCCTCGCTCACTGAC
TCGCTGCGCTCGGTCGTTCGGCTGCGGCGAGCGGTATCAGCTCACTCAAAGGCGGTAATACGGTTATCCA
CAGAATCAGGGGATAACGCAGGAAAGAACATGTGAGCAAAAGGCCAGCAAAAGGCCAGGAACCGTAAAAA
GGCCGCGTTGCTGGCGTTTTTCCATAGGCTCCGCCCCCCTGACGAGCATCACAAAAATCGACGCTCAAGT
CAGAGGTGGCGAAACCCGACAGGACTATAAAGATACCAGGCGTTTCCCCCTGGAAGCTCCCTCGTGCGCT
CTCCTGTTCCGACCCTGCCGCTTACCGGATACCTGTCCGCCTTTCTCCCTTCGGGAAGCGTGGCGCTTTC
TCATAGCTCACGCTGTAGGTATCTCAGTTCGGTGTAGGTCGTTCGCTCCAAGCTGGGCTGTGTGCACGAA
CCCCCCGTTCAGCCCGACCGCTGCGCCTTATCCGGTAACTATCGTCTTGAGTCCAACCCGGTAAGACACG
ACTTATCGCCACTGGCAGCAGCCACTGGTAACAGGATTAGCAGAGCGAGGTATGTAGGCGGTGCTACAGA
GTTCTTGAAGTGGTGGCCTAACTACGGCTACACTAGAAGAACAGTATTTGGTATCTGCGCTCTGCTGAAG
CCAGTTACCTTCGGAAAAAGAGTTGGTAGCTCTTGATCCGGCAAACAAACCACCGCTGGTAGCGGTGGTT
TTTTTGTTTGCAAGCAGCAGATTACGCGCAGAAAAAAAGGATCTCAAGAAGATCCTTTGATCTTTTCTAC
GGGGTCTGACGCTCAGTGGAACGAAAACTCACGTTAAGGGATTTTGGTCATGAGATTATCAAAAAGGATC
TTCACCTAGATCCTTTTAAATTAAAAATGAAGTTTTAAATCAATCTAAAGTATATATGAGTAAACTTGGT
CTGACAGTTACCAATGCTTAATCAGTGAGGCACCTATCTCAGCGATCTGTCTATTTCGTTCATCCATAGT
TGCCTGACTCCCCGTCGTGTAGATAACTACGATACGGGAGGGCTTACCATCTGGCCCCAGTGCTGCAATG
ATACCGCGAGACCCACGCTCACCGGCTCCAGATTTATCAGCAATAAACCAGCCAGCCGGAAGGGCCGAGC
GCAGAAGTGGTCCTGCAACTTTATCCGCCTCCATCCAGTCTATTAATTGTTGCCGGGAAGCTAGAGTAAG
TAGTTCGCCAGTTAATAGTTTGCGCAACGTTGTTGCCATTGCTACAGGCATCGTGGTGTCACGCTCGTCG
TTTGGTATGGCTTCATTCAGCTCCGGTTCCCAACGATCAAGGCGAGTTACATGATCCCCCATGTTGTGCA
AAAAAGCGGTTAGCTCCTTCGGTCCTCCGATCGTTGTCAGAAGTAAGTTGGCCGCAGTGTTATCACTCAT
GGTTATGGCAGCACTGCATAATTCTCTTACTGTCATGCCATCCGTAAGATGCTTTTCTGTGACTGGTGAG
TACTCAACCAAGTCATTCTGAGAATAGTGTATGCGGCGACCGAGTTGCTCTTGCCCGGCGTCAATACGGG
ATAATACCGCGCCACATAGCAGAACTTTAAAAGTGCTCATCATTGGAAAACGTTCTTCGGGGCGAAAACT
CTCAAGGATCTTACCGCTGTTGAGATCCAGTTCGATGTAACCCACTCGTGCACCCAACTGATCTTCAGCA
TCTTTTACTTTCACCAGCGTTTCTGGGTGAGCAAAAACAGGAAGGCAAAATGCCGCAAAAAAGGGAATAA
GGGCGACACGGAAATGTTGAATACTCATACTCTTCCTTTTTCAATATTATTGAAGCATTTATCAGGGTTA
TTGTCTCATGAGCGGATACATATTTGAATGTATTTAGAAAAATAAACAAATAGGGGTTCCGCGCACATTT
CCCCGAAAAGTGCC
